>Addgene plasmid #165885 | pBlastR-GMRWhite | addgene full sequence | sequence record 328542 | Addgene NGS Result
GATATGGCGCTCATTGCAGAACAGTCCGCGGGTGCGGTTCACCAGCTGACGCCAGCCACTGCCTGGCTGG
TTCACGGCGCCGAAGATATCCATGTTATGCCAGGCGTACGTCAGATTCTCGGCCAGCTGTCCGGATCCGC
TTCCGCTATCCTCTGGGGGGCTGGGGGGCAGCAGGGTTCCGTAATTCTTGGCCTGGCCAAATCCCTGATT
GATGCACGACTGGCTGGCGGCTCCGCTATCGCCGTTGTTCAGGTGCTCGGCGCTTGGGTGCTTGGAGCCT
CCGCGGATCAGCAGCTCCTGGTCCTCCTGTCCCATTTGGTTTGGTATGCGTCTTGTGATTCAAAGTTGGC
TTATTCAAAGGATATTAACGAAGGCAGCGGCACGTCTGCTCGGCTCGAACATTCATTCACAACTGATGCT
CTCAGCCACCCCGCGCCCTTTTATACCGCTGCGCTCGATCCCCGGGCGAGCTCGGGAGGGGCATGACGTA
CCTACCTCGACTGCTACTCGACTTAAAGGCATTTCAAGGGTTTCCACTGGGCTCGACTTAAAGGCATTTC
AAGGGTTTCCACTGGGCTCGACTTAAAGGCATTTCAAGGGTTTCCACTGGGCTCGACTTAAAGGCATTTC
AAGGGTTTCCACTGGGCTCGACTTAAAGGCATTTCAAGGGTTTCCACTGGGCTCGACAGTCAGGTGCTAG
TCGTACGCTCCTGACAGCGGAACAAACGACCCAACACCCGTGCGTTTTATTCTGTCTTTTTATTGCCAAG
CTTAGTTACGGGTATACTTCAGGGGAATCAGTTCCTCAATGGTGGTCTTGACCAGCTTGCCGTTCATCTC
AATCAGCACGAAGCAATCGGGGGCGTAATCGCTAATCAGCTCACGGCACATTCCACACGGGGACACGACA
CGGATGCTACGGTCCACCTCATCGGAGTATGGGTGACGCACGGCCACAATGGTATCAAAATCCTTCTGGC
CGTTGCTCACGGCACTGCCAATGGCAATGGCCTCGGCACACACGGTCACGCGTCCGATGTAGGCCTCAAT
GTGCACGGCACTGATAATCTCGCCCGTCTTGGTGCGAATGGCAGCTCCCACGTGGTGCTTGTTATCCTCG
TAGAGCATCGTAATCTTCTCGGTAGCCACCTCCACCAGTTCCAGGTCCTGCTGGCTGATGTTGAAGGTTT
TCATTTTGTTTTCCTCCTTATGTTAAGCTTACTCAGTTATTATATCATAAATATCTGTGTCAAGAATAAA
CTCCCACATGGATTCGAGTATTGAGTGTTCTCTTCTTGTATTCAATAATTACTTCTTGGCAGATTTCAGT
AGTTGCAGTTGATTTACTTGGTTGCTGGTTACTTTTAATTGATTCACTTTAACTTGCACTTTACTGCAGA
TTGTTTAGCTTGTTCAGCTGCGCTTGTTTATTTGCTTAGCTTTCGCTTAGCGACGTGTTCACTTTGCTTG
TTTGAATTGAATTGTCGCTCCGTAGACGAAGCGCCTCTATTTATACTCCGGCGCTCTTTTCGCGAACATT
CGAGGCGCGCTCTCTCGAACCAACGAGAGCAGTATGCCGTTTACTGTGTGACAGAGTGAGAGAGCATTAG
TGCAGAGAGGGAGCGACCCAAAAAGAAAAGAGAGAATAACGAATAACGGCCAGAGAAATTTCTCGAGTTT
TCTTTCTGCCAAACAAATGACCTACCACAATAACCAGTTTGTTTTGGGATTCTAGCTCCTGACAGCGCAT
CATGATGGACCAGATGGGTGAGGTGGAGTACGCGCCCGGGGAGCCCAAGGGCACGCCCTGGCACCCGCAC
CGCGGCTTCGAGACAGTGACCTACATCGTCGACCAATTCCTCCCTGGGATCCGGAGAGAGACCCTATGCG
GCATCAGAGCAGATTGTACTGAGAGTGCACCATATGCGGTGTGAAATACCGCACAGATGCGTAAGGAGAA
AATACCGCATCAGGCGTCATTCGCCATTCAGGCTGCGCAACTGTTGGGAAGGGCGATCGGTGCGGGCCTC
TTCGCTATTACGCCAGCTGGCGAAAGGGGGATGTGCTGCAAGGCGATTAAGTTGGGTAACGCCAGGGTTT
TCCCAGTCACGACGTTGTAAAACGACGGCCAGTGAATTGTAATACGACTCACTATAGGGCGAATTCGAGC
TCGGTACCCGGGGATCCTCTAGAGTCGACCTGCAGGCATGCAAGCTTGAGTATTCTATAGTGTCACCTAA
ATAGCTTGGCGTAATCATGGTCATGATCTGCCTCCTGGGTTTAGTTCCTCACCTTGTCGTATTATACTAT
GCCGATATACTATGCCGATGATTAATTGTCAACAGGGGTCTCTCGCTGATCCGTTAAAATTGTAAGCGTT
AATATTTTGTTAAAATTCGCGTTAAATTTTTGTTAAATCAGCTCATTTTTTAACCAATAGGCCGAAATCG
GCAAAATCCCTTATAAATCAAAAGAATAGACCGAGATAGGGT
[37 nt withheld, positions 2493-2529]
AAAGAACGTGGACTCCAACGTCAAAGGGCGAAAAACCGTCTATCAGGGCGCTGGCCCACTACGTGAACCA
TCACCCT
[91 nt withheld, positions 2607-2697]
G
[125 nt withheld, positions 2699-2823]
ACATGAAGTTTTAAATCAATCTAAAGTATATATGTGTAACATTGGTCTAGTGATTATTTGCCGACTACCT
TGGTGATCTCGCCTTTCACGTAGTGGACAAATTCTTCCAACTGATCTGCGCGCGAGGCCAAACGATCTTC
TTCTTGTCCAAGATAAGCCTGTCTAGCTTCAAGTATGACGGGCTGATACTGGGCCGGCAGGCGCTCCATT
GCCCAGTCGGCAGCTACATCCTTCGGCGCGATTTTGCCGGTTACTGCGCTGTACCAAATGCGGGACAACG
TAAGCACTACATTTCGCTCATCGCCAGCCCAGTCGGGCGGCGAGTTCCATAGCGTTAAGGTTTCATTTAG
CGCCTCAAATAGATCCTGTTCAGGAACCGGATCAAAGAGTTCCTCCGCCGCTGGACCTACCAAGGCAACG
CTATGTTCTCTTGCTTTTGTCAGCAAGATAGCCAGATCAATGTCGATCGTGGCTGGCTCGAAGATACCTG
CAAGAATGTCATTGCGCTGCCATTCTCCAAATTGCAGTTCGCGCTTAGCTGGATAACGCCACGGAATGAT
GTCGTCGTGCACAACAATGGTGACTTCTACAGCGCGGAGAATCTCGCTCTCTCCAGGGGAAGCCGAAGTT
TCCAAAAGGTCGTTGATCAAAGCTCGCCGCGTTGTTTCATCAAGCCTTACGGTCACCGTAACCAGCAAAT
CAATATCACTGTGTGGCTTCAGGCCGCCATCCACTGCGGAGCCGTACAAATGTACGGCCAGCAACGTCGG
TTCGAGATGGCGCTCGATGACGCCAACTACCTCTGATAGTTGAGTCGATACTTCGGCGATCACCGCTTCC
CTCATAATGTTTAACTTTGTTTTAGGGCGACTGCCCTGCTGCGTAACATCGTTGCTGCTCCATAACATCA
AACATCGACCCACGGCGTAACGCGCTTGCTGCTTGGATGCCCGAGGCATAGACTGTACCCCAAAAAAACA
GTCATAACAAGCCATGAAAACCGCCACTGCGCCGTTACCACCGCTGCGTTCGGTCAAGGTTCTGGACCAG
TTGCGTGAGCGCATACGCTACTTGCATTACAGCTTACGAACCGAACAGGCTTATGTCCACTGGGTTCGTG
CCTTCATCCGTTTCCACGGTGTGCGTCACCCGGCAACCTTGGGTAGCAGCGAAGTCGAGGCATTTCTGTC
CTGGCTGGTCACAAAAGGATCTAGGTGAAGATCCTTTTTGATAATCTCATGACCAAAATCCCTTAACGTG
AGTTTTCGTTCCACTGAGCGTCAGACCCCGTAGAAAAGATCAAAGGATCTTCTTGAGATCCTTTTTTTCT
GCGCGTAATCTGCTGCTTGCAAACAAAAAAACCACCGCTACCAGCGGTGGTTTGTTTGCCGGATCAAGAG
CTACCAACTCTTTTTCCGAAGGTAACTGGCTTCAGCAGAGCGCAGATACCAAATACTGTTCTTCTAGTGT
AGCCGTAGTTAGGCCACCACTTCAAGAACTCTGTAGCACCGCCTACATACCTCGCTCTGCTAATCCTGTT
ACCAGTGGCTGCTGCCAGTGGCGATAAGTCGTGTCTTACCGGGTTGGACTCAAGACGATAGTTACCGGAT
AAGGCGCAGCGGTCGGGCTGAACGGGGGGTTCGTGCACACAGCCCAGCTTGGAGCGAACGACCTACACCG
AACTGAGATACCTACAGCGTGAGCTATGAGAAAGCGCCACGCTTCCCGAAGGGAGAAAGGCGGACAGGTA
TCCGGTAAGCGGCAGGGTCGGAACAGGAGAGCGCACGAGGGAGCTTCCAGGGGGAAACGCCTGGTATCTT
TATAGTCCTGTCGGGTTTCGCCACCTCTGACTTGAGCGTCGATTTTTGTGATGCTCGTCAGGGGGGCGGA
GCCTATGGAAAAACGCCAGCAACGCGGCCTTTTTACGGTTCCTGGCCTTTTGCTGGCCTTTTGCTCACAT
GTTCTTTCCTGCGTTATCCCCTGATTCTGTGGATAACCGTGTCAAGCGCAGCTGCCCGGGTCTAGAGTCG
ACGCATGCCTCCTGACAGCGGTTCTCCTTGTTCTCCACGGTCTTAAGCTTAGCACGAGCGATCGAGAGAG
ATAGAGAGCGAGATAGAGCGAAGCTTGTTAATTCGTCGAGCGCTTGCCATACTGAAAAAACCTCCCACAC
CTCCCCCTGAACCTGAAACATAAAATGAATGCAATTGTTGTTGTTAACTTGTTTATTGCAGCTTATAATG
GTTACAAATAAAGCAATAGCATCACAAATTTCACAAATAAAGCATTTTTTTCACTGCATTCTAGTTGTGG
TTTGTCCAAACTCATCAATGTATCTTATCATGTCTGGATCAAGCTCACTCCTTGCGACGAGCGCGCAGGC
GCAGAGCCAGATAGGCCAGCACGCGGAAGGACACAATCAGGATGGCCAGGCCCACATAATCCAGTGGCAG
GTCGGCGGCACTGAAATTCAGTGTCTCCAGGATGACCTTTCCGCTGCTGGGGCAGGTCGTGTTGCTGCTG
GTGCAGGAGATCTCGCCGGGCTCCACATCGGCCCACTGATTGATCAGCAGGCCCTCATTGGCGTAGCGAA
ACCAGCTCAGGTAGCTCAGCCACTTCAGGTACACGGGCACGCTGCCGGAGTTCAGAAAGAATCCGCCGAA
CAGCAGGAAGGGGATAATCACGGGGGGTCCCACGCTCAGGGCCATGCTGGTGCTGCTGGAGGCGCAGCTG
ATCAGGTAGCCGAAGCTGGTCGACACGTTGGCCACCAGGGTCACCAGGGCCAGGCAATTAAAGAAATGCA
GCACTCCGGCACGCAGGCCAATCATGGGGTAGGCAATGGCGGTAAACACCAGGGGCACGGTCAGGAACAG
CGGCAGCTCGGCAATGGTCTTTCCCAGGAAGTAGGTATCGCAGCGGTACAGGCGGCTGCGGGCCTCGCGC
ATGAACACGGGCAGCTCGCTGGTGAACACGTTGATGGTGGCGAACACGTTCTGGAACGTCATGTTCGTCA
GAAACAGAAAAATGGCTCCATTGATGTTCATCACTCCGACCTGCGTCAGCTGCTGTCCCAGGAAGATCAG
GCCGATCAGAATGGCCACCATCGTGGTCTGGATCAGGCGGACCTTGACCAGCAGGGGCTCCTTCAGCACA
CTCAGCCAGCTGCGCCACAGCACGGCGCGAAACTGCATAAACCAGGTAGCCTTATACGTATAGCCGTTCT
CGGGCTGCTCCAGGGGCTTCTCCAGGTTCTTCGTGGCCAGCAGCTGCTCCATGTCGCGGGCCACCTTGGA
GATGGCGAAGTTATCGCAGATCTTGGCAATGCGATCGCGGCTCTCAATCTCGCGTCCTGGCACCACGGCC
AGCACTTGCACATAGAAGTCGGCGGGGTTGTAATTCGTGGGGCACTGGGCGCCCACATAGCTGAAGAAAT
CCACGGCCTCGCTTGGGGTTCCCAGGAAGGCCACGCGTCCCTCGGCCATCAGCAGAATCTTATCAAACAG
CTCGAACAGCTCCGAGCTGGGCTGGTGGATCGTCAGAATGACCGTCTTTCCCTTCTGGCTCAGCTTCTTC
AGCACCTGCACCACGGAGTGGGCGGTGAAGCTATCCAGGCCGCTGGTCGGCTCGTCGCAAATCAGCAGGG
GGGGATCGGTCAGGGCCTCGCTGGCAAAGGCCAGGCGCTTGCGCTCTCCGCCACTCAGGCCCTTCACGCG
GCCTGGCACGCCAATAATGGTGTGCTGGCACTTGCTCAGGCTCAGCTCCTGGATGACCTGGTCCACGCGG
GCCACGCGCTGACGGTATGTCAGGTGGCGGGGCATGCGGACCATGGCCTGAAAGATCAGATGCTCGCGGG
CTGTCAGGCTGCCGATGAACAGATCGTCCTGCTGCACGTAGGCGCAGCGGGCCTGCATCTCCTTGGCATC
CACGGGCTGGCCGTTCAGCAGGCGCATGCCGCTTGGGGACACCTGAATGCCCTGGGGGCTGCGGAAGGCC
AGGGCGTTCAGCAGCGTGGTCTTTCCGGCGCCACTACTTCCCATCACGGCCAGCAGCTCGCCGGGGTAGG
CCACTCCGCACACATTCTTCAGCAGGTGCTTGCGTGGGGCTGG
Features (pLannotate 1.2.2; 17 found; start..end, strand, type, name):
    720..767     -  polyA_signal   HSV TK poly(A) signal: herpes simplex virus thymidine kinase polyadenylation signal (Cole and Stacy, 1985)
    775..1194    -  CDS            bsr: BSR_BACCE - Experimental evidence at protein level: Swiss-Prot protein existence level 1. Catalyzes the deamination of the cytosine moiety of the antibiotics blasticidin S, cytomycin and acetylblasticidin S. From Bacillus cereus.
   1287..1735    -  promoter       hsp70 promoter: Drosophila melanogaster hsp70Bb promoter
   1763..1832    -  protein_bind   attB: attB site for the φC31 integrase (Groth et al., 2000) phage φC31 integrase
   1884..1974    +  misc_feature   bom (fragment): basis of mobility region from pBR322
   1980..2137    -  CDS            lacZα (fragment): LacZα fragment of β-galactosidase; lacZ fragment
   2140..2158    +  promoter       T7 promoter: promoter for bacteriophage T7 RNA polymerase
   2161..2217    +  misc_feature   MCS: pUC18/19 multiple cloning site
   2224..2242    -  promoter       SP6 promoter: promoter for bacteriophage SP6 RNA polymerase
   2296..2343    -  promoter       EM7 promoter: synthetic bacterial promoter&nbsp
   2367..2822    -  rep_origin     f1 ori (sequence partly withheld): f1 bacteriophage origin of replication; arrow indicates direction of (+) strand synthesis
   2880..3668    -  CDS            aadA: S3AD_ECOLX - Experimental evidence at protein level: Swiss-Prot protein existence level 1. Mediates bacterial resistance to the antibiotics streptomycin and spectinomycin. From Escherichia coli.
   3675..3731    -  CDS            GmR (fragment): gentamycin acetyltransferase; aacC1; confers resistance to gentamycin
   3907..3930    -  promoter       Pc promoter (fragment): intI1 (promoter lies within the coding sequence); class 1 integron promoter
   4136..4724    +  rep_origin     ori: high-copy-number ColE1/pMB1/pBR322/pUC origin of replication
   5039..5173    +  polyA_signal   SV40 poly(A) signal: SV40 polyadenylation signal
   5181..315     -  CDS            w (across the origin): WHITE_DROME - Experimental evidence at transcript level: Swiss-Prot protein existence level 2. Part of a membrane-spanning permease system necessary for the transport of pigment precursors into pigment cells responsible for eye color. White dimerize with brown for the transport of guanine. Scarlet and white complex transports a metabolic intermediate (such as 3- hydroxy kynurenine) from the cytoplasm into the pigment granules. From Drosophila melanogaster (Fruit fly).
