[The description below was written by a language model from this plasmid's Addgene catalogue record and pLannotate feature annotations shown in this document.]
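Description:
pBlastR-GMRWhite is a synthetic-biology vector built on the pColE1_AlphaOmega backbone and designed as a transgenesis-ready selection plasmid for Drosophila. In E. coli it replicates at high copy from a ColE1/pUC-type origin and is selected with spectinomycin through the aadA gene. An f1 origin and fragments of integron-derived sequence (a Pc promoter fragment and a short gentamicin acetyltransferase remnant) are also annotated next to the resistance cassette.

The fly-directed payload combines three functions. A φC31 attB site allows integrase-mediated, site-specific insertion into attP docking sites in the Drosophila genome. Beside it, a Drosophila hsp70 promoter drives bsr, the Bacillus cereus blasticidin S deaminase, terminated by the HSV TK polyadenylation signal, so that transgenic animals can be selected by blasticidin resistance. The white coding sequence, which encodes the eye-pigment precursor transporter, provides a visible eye-colour marker. The name implies that it is expressed from a GMR eye-specific element, but no such promoter is annotated in the feature table, and the nearby SV40 poly(A) signal is annotated on the opposite strand to white.

For cargo insertion, the plasmid carries a GoldenBraid "Alpha" entry point consisting of a lacZα fragment with a pUC-type multiple cloning site flanked by T7 and SP6 promoters. Replacing this cassette with a custom assembly disrupts α-complementation, so recombinants can be identified by blue-white screening. The record places the vector within a toolkit for multiplexed drug-based selection and counterselection in Drosophila, where users add their own transgene and recover integrants by drug resistance, eye colour, or both.
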