Addgene plasmid #165885: pBlastR-GMRWhite
Purpose: Blasticidin resistance vector with attB and eye marker. Contains an Alpha GB cloning entry point for addition of custom assembly uses blue-white screening
Depositing lab: Koen Venken. Depositing organization: Baylor College of Medicine. Publication: Multiplexed drug-based selection and counterselection genetic manipulations in Drosophila. Matinyan N, Karkhanis MS, Gonzalez Y, Jain A, Saltzman A, Malovannaya A, Sarrion-Perdigones A, Dierick HA, Venken KJT. Cell Rep. 2021 Sep 14;36(11):109700. doi: 10.1016/j.celrep.2021.109700. PubMed 34525356.
Backbone
  Vector backbone: pColE1_AlphaOmega
  Backbone size w/o insert (bp): 2967
  Vector type: Synthetic Biology
Growth in bacteria
  Bacterial resistance: Spectinomycin, 50 μg/mL
  Growth temperature: 37°C
  Growth strain: DH10B
  Copy number: High Copy
Gene/Insert
  Gene/Insert name: Transgenesis Ready Selection Vector
  Species: Synthetic
  Insert size (bp): 3855
  Cloning method: Restriction Enzyme; 5′ cloning site Unknown (unknown if destroyed)
Terms and licenses: Academic/Nonprofit Terms; Industry Terms: Not Available to Industry
Depositor comments: Terminal Alpha Entry
How to cite: pBlastR-GMRWhite was a gift from Koen Venken (Addgene plasmid # 165885 ; http://n2t.net/addgene:165885 ; RRID:Addgene_165885)
